>Addgene plasmid #120778 | GGE021 | addgene full sequence | sequence record 263164 | Addgene NGS Result
AGCGCCCAATACGCAAACCGCCTCTCCCCGCGCGTTGGCCGATTCATTAATGCAGCTGGCACGACAGGTT
TCCCGACTGGAAAGCGGGCAGTGAGCGCAACGCAATTAATGTGAGTTAGCTCACTCATTAGGCACCCCAG
GCTTTACACTTTATGCTTCCGGCTCGTATGTTGTGTGGAATTGTGAGCGGATAACAATTTCACACAGGAA
ACAGCTATGACCATGATTACGCCAAGCTATTTAGGTGACACTATAGAATACTCAAGCTATGCATCAAGCT
TGGTACCGAGCTCGGATCCACTAGTAACGGCCGCCAGTGTGCTGGAATTCGCCCTTGGTCTCTACTCTGT
CTTAGAGGAACGCATATACAGTAATCATAGAGAATAAACGATATTCATTTATTAAAGTAGATAGTTGAGG
TAGAAGTTGTAAAGAGTGATAAATAGCTTAGATACCACAGACACATCCAGAGACCTGTACAAAGGGCGAA
TTCTGCAGATATCCATCACACTGGCGGCCGCTCGAGCATGCATCTAGAGGGCCCAATTCGCCCTATAGTG
AGTCGTATTACAATTCACTGGCCGTCGTTTTACAACGTCGTGACTGGGAAAACCCTGGCGTTACCCAACT
TAATCGCCTTGCAGCACATCCCCCTTTCGCCAGCTGGCGTAATAGCGAAGAGGCCCGCACCGATCGCCCT
TCCCAACAGTTGCGCAGCCTATACGTACGGCAGTTTAAGGTTTACACCTATAAAAGAGAGAGCCGTTATC
GTCTGTTTGTGGATGTACAGAGTGATATTATTGACACGCCGGGGCGACGGATGGTGATCCCCCTGGCCAG
TGCACGTCTGCTGTCAGATAAAGTCTCCCGTGAACTTTACCCGGTGGTGCATATCGGGGATGAAAGCTGG
CGCATGATGACCACCGATATGGCCAGTGTGCCGGTCTCCGTTATCGGGGAAGAAGTGGCTGATCTCAGCC
ACCGCGAAAATGACATCAAAAACGCCATTAACCTGATGTTCTGGGGAATATAAATGTCAGGCATGAGATT
ATCAAAAAGGATCTTCACCTAGATCCTTTTCACGTAGAAAGCCAGTCCGCAGAAACGGTGCTGACCCCGG
ATGAATGTCAGCTACTGGGCTATCTGGACAAGGGAAAACGCAAGCGCAAAGAGAAAGCAGGTAGCTTGCA
GTGGGCTTACATGGCGATAGCTAGACTGGGCGGTTTTATGGACAGCAAGCGAACCGGAATTGCCAGCTGG
GGCGCCCTCTGGTAAGGTTGGGAAGCCCTGCAAAGTAAACTGGATGGCTTTCTTGCCGCCAAGGATCTGA
TGGCGCAGGGGATCAAGCTCTGATCAAGAGACAGGATGAGGATCGTTTCGCATGATTGAACAAGATGGAT
TGCACGCAGGTTCTCCGGCCGCTTGGGTGGAGAGGCTATTCGGCTATGACTGGGCACAACAGACAATCGG
CTGCTCTGATGCCGCCGTGTTCCGGCTGTCAGCGCAGGGGCGCCCGGTTCTTTTTGTCAAGACCGACCTG
TCCGGTGCCCTGAATGAACTGCAAGACGAGGCAGCGCGGCTATCGTGGCTGGCCACGACGGGCGTTCCTT
GCGCAGCTGTGCTCGACGTTGTCACTGAAGCGGGAAGGGACTGGCTGCTATTGGGCGAAGTGCCGGGGCA
GGATCTCCTGTCATCTCACCTTGCTCCTGCCGAGAAAGTATCCATCATGGCTGATGCAATGCGGCGGCTG
CATACGCTTGATCCGGCTACCTGCCCATTCGACCACCAAGCGAAACATCGCATCGAGCGAGCACGTACTC
GGATGGAAGCCGGTCTTGTCGATCAGGATGATCTGGACGAAGAGCATCAGGGGCTCGCGCCAGCCGAACT
GTTCGCCAGGCTCAAGGCGAGCATGCCCGACGGCGAGGATCTCGTCGTGACCCATGGCGATGCCTGCTTG
CCGAATATCATGGTGGAAAATGGCCGCTTTTCTGGATTCATCGACTGTGGCCGGCTGGGTGTGGCGGACC
GCTATCAGGACATAGCGTTGGCTACCCGTGATATTGCTGAAGAGCTTGGCGGCGAATGGGCTGACCGCTT
CCTCGTGCTTTACGGTATCGCCGCTCCCGATTCGCAGCGCATCGCCTTCTATCGCCTTCTTGACGAGTTC
TTCTGAATTATTAACGCTTACAATTTCCTGATGCGGTATTTTCTCCTTACGCATCTGTGCGGTATTTCAC
ACCGCATCAGGTGGCACTTTTCGGGGAAATGTGCGCGGAACCCCTATTTGTTTATTTTTCTAAATACATT
CAAATATGTATCCGCTCATGAGACAATAACCCTGATAAATGCTTCAATAATAGCACGTGAGGAGGGCCAC
CATGGCCAAGTTGACCAGTGCCGTTCCGGTGCTCACCGCGCGCGACGTCGCCGGAGCGGTCGAGTTCTGG
ACCGACCGGCTCGGGTTCTCCCGGGACTTCGTGGAGGACGACTTCGCCGGTGTGGTCCGGGACGACGTGA
CCCTGTTCATCAGCGCGGTCCAGGACCAGGTGGTGCCGGACAACACCCTGGCCTGGGTGTGGGTGCGCGG
CCTGGACGAGCTGTACGCCGAGTGGTCGGAGGTCGTGTCCACGAACTTCCGGGACGCCTCCGGGCCGGCC
ATGACCGAGATCGGCGAGCAGCCGTGGGGGCGGGAGTTCGCCCTGCGCGACCCGGCCGGCAACTGCGTGC
ACTTCGTGGCCGAGGAGCAGGACTGACACGTGCTAAAACTTCATTTTTAATTTAAAAGGATCTAGGTGAA
GATCCTTTTTGATAATCTCATGACCAAAATCCCTTAACGTGAGTTTTCGTTCCACTGAGCGTCAGACCCC
GTAGAAAAGATCAAAGGATCTTCTTGAGATCCTTTTTTTCTGCGCGTAATCTGCTGCTTGCAAACAAAAA
AACCACCGCTACCAGCGGTGGTTTGTTTGCCGGATCAAGAGCTACCAACTCTTTTTCCGAAGGTAACTGG
CTTCAGCAGAGCGCAGATACCAAATACTGTTCTTCTAGTGTAGCCGTAGTTAGGCCACCACTTCAAGAAC
TCTGTAGCACCGCCTACATACCTCGCTCTGCTAATCCTGTTACCAGTGGCTGCTGCCAGTGGCGATAAGT
CGTGTCTTACCGGGTTGGACTCAAGACGATAGTTACCGGATAAGGCGCAGCGGTCGGGCTGAACGGGGGG
TTCGTGCACACAGCCCAGCTTGGAGCGAACGACCTACACCGAACTGAGATACCTACAGCGTGAGCTATGA
GAAAGCGCCACGCTTCCCGAAGGGAGAAAGGCGGACAGGTATCCGGTAAGCGGCAGGGTCGGAACAGGAG
AGCGCACGAGGGAGCTTCCAGGGGGAAACGCCTGGTATCTTTATAGTCCTGTCGGGTTTCGCCACCTCTG
ACTTGAGCGTCGATTTTTGTGATGCTCGTCAGGGGGGCGGAGCCTATGGAAAAACGCCAGCAACGCGGCC
TTTTTACGGTTCCTGGCCTTTTGCTGGCCTTTTGCTCACATGTTCTTTCCTGCGTTATCCCCTGATTCTG
TGGATAACCGTATTACCGCCTTTGAGTGAGCTGATACCGCTCGCCGCAGCCGAACGACCGAGCGCAGCGA
GTCAGTGAGCGAGGAAGCGGAAG
Features (pLannotate 1.2.2; 14 found; start..end, strand, type, name):
      2..94      +  CDS            lacI (fragment): lac repressor; lacI; The lac repressor binds to the lac operator to inhibit transcription in E. coli. This inhibition can be relieved by adding lactose or isopropyl-β-D-thiogalactopyranoside (IPTG).
    107..128     +  protein_bind   CAP binding site: CAP binding activates transcription in the presence of cAMP. E. coli catabolite activator protein
    143..173     +  promoter       lac promoter: promoter for the E. coli lac operon
    181..197     +  protein_bind   lac operator: The lac repressor binds to the lac operator to inhibit transcription in E. coli. This inhibition can be relieved by adding lactose or isopropyl-β-D-thiogalactopyranoside (IPTG). lac repressor encoded by lacI
    239..257     +  promoter       SP6 promoter: promoter for bacteriophage SP6 RNA polymerase
    552..570     -  promoter       T7 promoter: promoter for bacteriophage T7 RNA polymerase
    573..720     +  CDS            lacZα (fragment): LacZα fragment of β-galactosidase; lacZ fragment
    730..1033    +  CDS            ccdB (fragment): CcdB, a bacterial toxin that poisons DNA gyrase; ccdB; Plasmids containing the ccdB gene cannot be propagated in standard E. coli strains.
   1081..1350    +  CDS            tnpA (fragment): TN5P_ECOLX - Also known as tnp. Experimental evidence at protein level: Swiss-Prot protein existence level 1. Mediates transposition of transposon Tn5 by a 'cut and paste' mechanism. First, the monomeric transposase binds the 19 bp inverted DNA repeats flanking the transposon. Then, dimerization of the DNA- bound transposase creates a synaptic DNA complex. After nicking of the first DNA strand, excision of the transposon proceeds through a series of intermediates. The transposase then mediates the insertion of the transposon at a new site by strand transfer. The activity of the wild- type tran
   1382..2176    +  CDS            NeoR/KanR: aminoglycoside phosphotransferase from Tn5; aph(3')-II (or nptII); confers resistance to neomycin, kanamycin, and G418 (Geneticin®)
   2197..2247    -  misc_feature   bom (fragment): basis of mobility region from pBR322
   2274..2362    +  promoter       AmpR promoter (fragment): bla
   2382..2756    +  CDS            BleoR: antibiotic-binding protein; Sh ble from Streptoalloteichus hindustanus; confers resistance to bleomycin, phleomycin, and Zeocin™
   2894..3482    +  rep_origin     ori: high-copy-number ColE1/pMB1/pBR322/pUC origin of replication
