[The description below was written by a language model from this plasmid's Addgene catalogue record and pLannotate feature annotations shown in this document.]
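Description:
GGE021 is a part-donor plasmid from a modular Golden Gate toolkit for building expression plasmids for the oleaginous yeast Yarrowia lipolytica. It is a bacterial cloning/assembly plasmid, not a yeast vector in its own right. The part was TOPO-cloned into a vector recorded as pCR4Blunt-TOPO, which is maintained at high copy in E. coli through a ColE1/pUC-type origin and selected with kanamycin via the Tn5-derived NeoR/KanR aminoglycoside phosphotransferase gene. The feature table for the 3,663 nt sequence also shows a BleoR (Sh ble) coding sequence downstream of a partial AmpR promoter. It lists the usual TOPO cloning region as well: CAP binding site, lac promoter and operator, flanking SP6 and T7 phage promoters, and fragments of lacZα and ccdB. In this vector family, insertion of a fragment disrupts the lacZα-ccdB fusion, which counter-selects empty vector. No yeast origin, yeast marker or integration element is annotated.

The payload is a roughly 130 bp insert named T2-3_Lip2, a transcription terminator that the name indicates derives from the Lip2 gene. The automated annotation does not label it, but it presumably lies in the unannotated stretch between the SP6 and T7 promoters. In the toolkit's positional scheme, this version of the terminator bridges positions 2 and 3. It is used when only two transcription units are being assembled, so that the second gene is terminated and the assembly skips the third expression slot. The record does not state which type IIS enzyme or overhangs release the part.
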