Addgene plasmid #120778: GGE021
Purpose: Part of GoldenGate Yarrowia lipolytica toolkit for assembling an expression plasmid for Y. lipolytic yeast. Terminator of gene expression for junction of position2-3. When using the GG platform for expressing only two gene (T2-3_Lip2)
Depositing lab: Tristan Rossignol. Depositing organization: INRAE Jouy-en-Josas. Publication: A modular Golden Gate toolkit for Yarrowia lipolytica synthetic biology. Larroude M, Park YK, Soudier P, Kubiak M, Nicaud JM, Rossignol T. Microb Biotechnol. 2019 May 31. doi: 10.1111/1751-7915.13427. PubMed 31148366.
Backbone
  Vector backbone: pCR4Blunt-TOPO
  Vector type: Cloning/assembly plasmid
Growth in bacteria
  Bacterial resistance: Kanamycin, 50 μg/mL
  Growth temperature: 37°C
  Growth strain: DH5alpha
  Copy number: High Copy
Gene/Insert
  Gene/Insert name: T2-3_Lip2
  Insert size (bp): 130
  Cloning method: TOPO Cloning
Terms and licenses: Academic/Nonprofit Terms; Industry Terms: Not Available to Industry
How to cite: GGE021 was a gift from Tristan Rossignol (Addgene plasmid # 120778 ; http://n2t.net/addgene:120778 ; RRID:Addgene_120778)
